Addgene plasmid #106096: px458_2A_GFP_sgRNA_TIAL1
Purpose: CRISPR knockout. Expresses Cas9, EGFP, and sgRNA targeting TIAL1
Depositing lab: Thomas Tuschl. Depositing organization: Rockefeller University. Publication: The TIA1 RNA-Binding Protein Family Regulates EIF2AK2-Mediated Stress Response and Cell Cycle Progression. Meyer C, Garzia A, Mazzola M, Gerstberger S, Molina H, Tuschl T. Mol Cell. 2018 Feb 15;69(4):622-635.e6. doi: 10.1016/j.molcel.2018.01.011. PubMed 29429924.
Backbone
  Vector backbone: px458
  Vector type: CRISPR
Growth in bacteria
  Bacterial resistance: Ampicillin, 100 μg/mL
  Growth temperature: 37°C
  Growth strain: DH5alpha
  Copy number: Unknown
Gene/Insert
  Gene/Insert name: gRNA TIAL1
  gRNA/shRNA sequence: AAATCAGCATTTGCCCCCTT
  Species: H. sapiens (human)
  Cloning method: Restriction Enzyme; 5′ cloning site unknown (unknown if destroyed); 3′ cloning site unknown (unknown if destroyed)
Terms and licenses: Academic/Nonprofit Terms; Industry Terms: Not Available to Industry
How to cite: px458_2A_GFP_sgRNA_TIAL1 was a gift from Thomas Tuschl (Addgene plasmid # 106096 ; http://n2t.net/addgene:106096 ; RRID:Addgene_106096)
