[The description below was written by a language model from this plasmid's Addgene catalogue record and pLannotate feature annotations shown in this document.]
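Description:
px458_2A_GFP_sgRNA_TIAL1 is an all-in-one CRISPR knockout plasmid built on the px458 backbone and intended for expression in human cells, where it supplies Streptococcus pyogenes Cas9, an EGFP reporter and a single guide RNA directed against human TIAL1. It is about 9.3 kb and is propagated in E. coli through a high-copy ColE1/pUC-type origin with ampicillin selection from the β-lactamase gene. An f1 phage origin is also present, along with short annotated fragments of bom and rop that are backbone remnants. A single AAV2 inverted terminal repeat lies downstream of the expression cassette. With only one ITR annotated, the record gives no indication that the plasmid is meant for AAV packaging.

Two expression units sit in tandem. A human U6 RNA polymerase III promoter drives the sgRNA, with the TIAL1-specific spacer occupying the gap between the promoter and the S. pyogenes guide scaffold. A second partial scaffold fragment is annotated just after the full one. The insert was added by restriction cloning, but the sites used are not recorded. Downstream, a hybrid promoter made of the CMV enhancer, the chicken β-actin promoter and a hybrid intron drives the Cas9 coding sequence, which the annotation splits into contiguous N- and C-terminal portions, followed by a nucleoplasmin nuclear localization signal. EGFP follows in the same transcript, and the plasmid name indicates it is joined through a 2A peptide, although that element is not separately annotated. The unit ends in a bovine growth hormone polyadenylation signal. Green fluorescence therefore marks cells expressing Cas9, which allows transfected cells to be identified or sorted when generating TIAL1 knockout lines.
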