Features (pLannotate 1.2.2; 19 found; start..end, strand, type, name):
      1..241     +  promoter       U6 promoter: RNA polymerase III promoter for human U6 snRNA
    271..346     +  misc_RNA       gRNA scaffold: guide RNA scaffold for the Streptococcus pyogenes CRISPR/Cas9 system
    353..396     +  misc_RNA       gRNA scaffold (fragment): guide RNA scaffold for the Streptococcus pyogenes CRISPR/Cas9 system
    443..728     +  enhancer       CMV enhancer: human cytomegalovirus immediate early enhancer; contains an 18-bp deletion relative to the standard CMV enhancer
    730..1007    +  promoter       chicken β-actin promoter: No description available
   1008..1235    +  intron         hybrid intron: hybrid between chicken β-actin (CBA) and minute virus of mice (MMV) introns (Gray et al., 2011)
   1373..2974    +  CDS            Cas9(N): N-terminal portion of Streptococcus pyogenes Cas9 (Zetsche et al., 2015)
   2975..5473    +  CDS            Cas9(C): C-terminal portion of Streptococcus pyogenes Cas9 (Zetsche et al., 2015)
   5474..5521    +  CDS            nucleoplasmin NLS: bipartite nuclear localization signal from nucleoplasmin
   5591..6304    +  CDS            EGFP: EGFP is a basic (constitutively fluorescent) green fluorescent protein published in 1996, derived from Aequorea victoria. It is reported to be a rapidly-maturing weak dimer with moderate acid sensitivity.
   6338..6449    +  polyA_signal   bGH poly(A) signal: bovine growth hormone polyadenylation signal
   6554..6694    +  repeat_region  AAV2 ITR: inverted terminal repeat of adeno-associated virus serotype 2 inverted
   6699..6750    -  misc_feature   bom (fragment): basis of mobility region from pBR322
   6769..7224    +  rep_origin     f1 ori (sequence partly withheld): f1 bacteriophage origin of replication; arrow indicates direction of (+) strand synthesis
   7225..7274    -  misc_feature   bom (fragment): basis of mobility region from pBR322
   7376..7411    -  CDS            rop (fragment): Rop protein, which maintains plasmids at low copy number; rop
   7506..7610    +  promoter       AmpR promoter: bla
   7611..8471    +  CDS            AmpR: β-lactamase; bla; confers resistance to ampicillin, carbenicillin, and related antibiotics
   8642..9230    +  rep_origin     ori: high-copy-number ColE1/pMB1/pBR322/pUC origin of replication
>Addgene plasmid #106096 | px458_2A_GFP_sgRNA_TIAL1 | depositor full sequence | sequence record 203309 | px458_2A_GFP_sgRNA_TIAL1 sequence 9291 bps
GAGGGCCTATTTCCCATGATTCCTTCATATTTGCATATACGATACAAGGCTGTTAGAGAGATAATTGGAA
TTAATTTGACTGTAAACACAAAGATATTAGTACAAAATACGTGACGTAGAAAGTAATAATTTCTTGGGTA
GTTTGCAGTTTTAAAATTATGTTTTAAAATGGACTATCATATGCTTACCGTAACTTGAAAGTATTTCGAT
TTCTTGGCTTTATATATCTTGTGGAAAGGACGAAACACCGAAATCAGCATTTGCCCCCTTGTTTTAGAGC
TAGAAATAGCAAGTTAAAATAAGGCTAGTCCGTTATCAACTTGAAAAAGTGGCACCGAGTCGGTGCTTTT
TTGTTTTAGAGCTAGAAATAGCAAGTTAAAATAAGGCTAGTCCGTTTTTAGCGCGTGCGCCAATTCTGCA
GACAAATGGCTCTAGAGGTACCCGTTACATAACTTACGGTAAATGGCCCGCCTGGCTGACCGCCCAACGA
CCCCCGCCCATTGACGTCAATAGTAACGCCAATAGGGACTTTCCATTGACGTCAATGGGTGGAGTATTTA
CGGTAAACTGCCCACTTGGCAGTACATCAAGTGTATCATATGCCAAGTACGCCCCCTATTGACGTCAATG
ACGGTAAATGGCCCGCCTGGCATTGTGCCCAGTACATGACCTTATGGGACTTTCCTACTTGGCAGTACAT
CTACGTATTAGTCATCGCTATTACCATGGTCGAGGTGAGCCCCACGTTCTGCTTCACTCTCCCCATCTCC
CCCCCCTCCCCACCCCCAATTTTGTATTTATTTATTTTTTAATTATTTTGTGCAGCGATGGGGGCGGGGG
GGGGGGGGGGGCGCGCGCCAGGCGGGGCGGGGCGGGGCGAGGGGCGGGGCGGGGCGAGGCGGAGAGGTGC
GGCGGCAGCCAATCAGAGCGGCGCGCTCCGAAAGTTTCCTTTTATGGCGAGGCGGCGGCGGCGGCGGCCC
TATAAAAAGCGAAGCGCGCGGCGGGCGGGAGTCGCTGCGCGCTGCCTTCGCCCCGTGCCCCGCTCCGCCG
CCGCCTCGCGCCGCCCGCCCCGGCTCTGACTGACCGCGTTACTCCCACAGGTGAGCGGGCGGGACGGCCC
TTCTCCTCCGGGCTGTAATTAGCTGAGCAAGAGGTAAGGGTTTAAGGGATGGTTGGTTGGTGGGGTATTA
ATGTTTAATTACCTGGAGCACCTGCCTGAAATCACTTTTTTTCAGGTTGGACCGGTGCCACCATGGACTA
TAAGGACCACGACGGAGACTACAAGGATCATGATATTGATTACAAAGACGATGACGATAAGATGGCCCCA
AAGAAGAAGCGGAAGGTCGGTATCCACGGAGTCCCAGCAGCCGACAAGAAGTACAGCATCGGCCTGGACA
TCGGCACCAACTCTGTGGGCTGGGCCGTGATCACCGACGAGTACAAGGTGCCCAGCAAGAAATTCAAGGT
GCTGGGCAACACCGACCGGCACAGCATCAAGAAGAACCTGATCGGAGCCCTGCTGTTCGACAGCGGCGAA
ACAGCCGAGGCCACCCGGCTGAAGAGAACCGCCAGAAGAAGATACACCAGACGGAAGAACCGGATCTGCT
ATCTGCAAGAGATCTTCAGCAACGAGATGGCCAAGGTGGACGACAGCTTCTTCCACAGACTGGAAGAGTC
CTTCCTGGTGGAAGAGGATAAGAAGCACGAGCGGCACCCCATCTTCGGCAACATCGTGGACGAGGTGGCC
TACCACGAGAAGTACCCCACCATCTACCACCTGAGAAAGAAACTGGTGGACAGCACCGACAAGGCCGACC
TGCGGCTGATCTATCTGGCCCTGGCCCACATGATCAAGTTCCGGGGCCACTTCCTGATCGAGGGCGACCT
GAACCCCGACAACAGCGACGTGGACAAGCTGTTCATCCAGCTGGTGCAGACCTACAACCAGCTGTTCGAG
GAAAACCCCATCAACGCCAGCGGCGTGGACGCCAAGGCCATCCTGTCTGCCAGACTGAGCAAGAGCAGAC
GGCTGGAAAATCTGATCGCCCAGCTGCCCGGCGAGAAGAAGAATGGCCTGTTCGGAAACCTGATTGCCCT
GAGCCTGGGCCTGACCCCCAACTTCAAGAGCAACTTCGACCTGGCCGAGGATGCCAAACTGCAGCTGAGC
AAGGACACCTACGACGACGACCTGGACAACCTGCTGGCCCAGATCGGCGACCAGTACGCCGACCTGTTTC
TGGCCGCCAAGAACCTGTCCGACGCCATCCTGCTGAGCGACATCCTGAGAGTGAACACCGAGATCACCAA
GGCCCCCCTGAGCGCCTCTATGATCAAGAGATACGACGAGCACCACCAGGACCTGACCCTGCTGAAAGCT
CTCGTGCGGCAGCAGCTGCCTGAGAAGTACAAAGAGATTTTCTTCGACCAGAGCAAGAACGGCTACGCCG
GCTACATTGACGGCGGAGCCAGCCAGGAAGAGTTCTACAAGTTCATCAAGCCCATCCTGGAAAAGATGGA
CGGCACCGAGGAACTGCTCGTGAAGCTGAACAGAGAGGACCTGCTGCGGAAGCAGCGGACCTTCGACAAC
GGCAGCATCCCCCACCAGATCCACCTGGGAGAGCTGCACGCCATTCTGCGGCGGCAGGAAGATTTTTACC
CATTCCTGAAGGACAACCGGGAAAAGATCGAGAAGATCCTGACCTTCCGCATCCCCTACTACGTGGGCCC
TCTGGCCAGGGGAAACAGCAGATTCGCCTGGATGACCAGAAAGAGCGAGGAAACCATCACCCCCTGGAAC
TTCGAGGAAGTGGTGGACAAGGGCGCTTCCGCCCAGAGCTTCATCGAGCGGATGACCAACTTCGATAAGA
ACCTGCCCAACGAGAAGGTGCTGCCCAAGCACAGCCTGCTGTACGAGTACTTCACCGTGTATAACGAGCT
GACCAAAGTGAAATACGTGACCGAGGGAATGAGAAAGCCCGCCTTCCTGAGCGGCGAGCAGAAAAAGGCC
ATCGTGGACCTGCTGTTCAAGACCAACCGGAAAGTGACCGTGAAGCAGCTGAAAGAGGACTACTTCAAGA
AAATCGAGTGCTTCGACTCCGTGGAAATCTCCGGCGTGGAAGATCGGTTCAACGCCTCCCTGGGCACATA
CCACGATCTGCTGAAAATTATCAAGGACAAGGACTTCCTGGACAATGAGGAAAACGAGGACATTCTGGAA
GATATCGTGCTGACCCTGACACTGTTTGAGGACAGAGAGATGATCGAGGAACGGCTGAAAACCTATGCCC
ACCTGTTCGACGACAAAGTGATGAAGCAGCTGAAGCGGCGGAGATACACCGGCTGGGGCAGGCTGAGCCG
GAAGCTGATCAACGGCATCCGGGACAAGCAGTCCGGCAAGACAATCCTGGATTTCCTGAAGTCCGACGGC
TTCGCCAACAGAAACTTCATGCAGCTGATCCACGACGACAGCCTGACCTTTAAAGAGGACATCCAGAAAG
CCCAGGTGTCCGGCCAGGGCGATAGCCTGCACGAGCACATTGCCAATCTGGCCGGCAGCCCCGCCATTAA
GAAGGGCATCCTGCAGACAGTGAAGGTGGTGGACGAGCTCGTGAAAGTGATGGGCCGGCACAAGCCCGAG
AACATCGTGATCGAAATGGCCAGAGAGAACCAGACCACCCAGAAGGGACAGAAGAACAGCCGCGAGAGAA
TGAAGCGGATCGAAGAGGGCATCAAAGAGCTGGGCAGCCAGATCCTGAAAGAACACCCCGTGGAAAACAC
CCAGCTGCAGAACGAGAAGCTGTACCTGTACTACCTGCAGAATGGGCGGGATATGTACGTGGACCAGGAA
CTGGACATCAACCGGCTGTCCGACTACGATGTGGACCATATCGTGCCTCAGAGCTTTCTGAAGGACGACT
CCATCGACAACAAGGTGCTGACCAGAAGCGACAAGAACCGGGGCAAGAGCGACAACGTGCCCTCCGAAGA
GGTCGTGAAGAAGATGAAGAACTACTGGCGGCAGCTGCTGAACGCCAAGCTGATTACCCAGAGAAAGTTC
GACAATCTGACCAAGGCCGAGAGAGGCGGCCTGAGCGAACTGGATAAGGCCGGCTTCATCAAGAGACAGC
TGGTGGAAACCCGGCAGATCACAAAGCACGTGGCACAGATCCTGGACTCCCGGATGAACACTAAGTACGA
CGAGAATGACAAGCTGATCCGGGAAGTGAAAGTGATCACCCTGAAGTCCAAGCTGGTGTCCGATTTCCGG
AAGGATTTCCAGTTTTACAAAGTGCGCGAGATCAACAACTACCACCACGCCCACGACGCCTACCTGAACG
CCGTCGTGGGAACCGCCCTGATCAAAAAGTACCCTAAGCTGGAAAGCGAGTTCGTGTACGGCGACTACAA
GGTGTACGACGTGCGGAAGATGATCGCCAAGAGCGAGCAGGAAATCGGCAAGGCTACCGCCAAGTACTTC
TTCTACAGCAACATCATGAACTTTTTCAAGACCGAGATTACCCTGGCCAACGGCGAGATCCGGAAGCGGC
CTCTGATCGAGACAAACGGCGAAACCGGGGAGATCGTGTGGGATAAGGGCCGGGATTTTGCCACCGTGCG
GAAAGTGCTGAGCATGCCCCAAGTGAATATCGTGAAAAAGACCGAGGTGCAGACAGGCGGCTTCAGCAAA
GAGTCTATCCTGCCCAAGAGGAACAGCGATAAGCTGATCGCCAGAAAGAAGGACTGGGACCCTAAGAAGT
ACGGCGGCTTCGACAGCCCCACCGTGGCCTATTCTGTGCTGGTGGTGGCCAAAGTGGAAAAGGGCAAGTC
CAAGAAACTGAAGAGTGTGAAAGAGCTGCTGGGGATCACCATCATGGAAAGAAGCAGCTTCGAGAAGAAT
CCCATCGACTTTCTGGAAGCCAAGGGCTACAAAGAAGTGAAAAAGGACCTGATCATCAAGCTGCCTAAGT
ACTCCCTGTTCGAGCTGGAAAACGGCCGGAAGAGAATGCTGGCCTCTGCCGGCGAACTGCAGAAGGGAAA
CGAACTGGCCCTGCCCTCCAAATATGTGAACTTCCTGTACCTGGCCAGCCACTATGAGAAGCTGAAGGGC
TCCCCCGAGGATAATGAGCAGAAACAGCTGTTTGTGGAACAGCACAAGCACTACCTGGACGAGATCATCG
AGCAGATCAGCGAGTTCTCCAAGAGAGTGATCCTGGCCGACGCTAATCTGGACAAAGTGCTGTCCGCCTA
CAACAAGCACCGGGATAAGCCCATCAGAGAGCAGGCCGAGAATATCATCCACCTGTTTACCCTGACCAAT
CTGGGAGCCCCTGCCGCCTTCAAGTACTTTGACACCACCATCGACCGGAAGAGGTACACCAGCACCAAAG
AGGTGCTGGACGCCACCCTGATCCACCAGAGCATCACCGGCCTGTACGAGACACGGATCGACCTGTCTCA
GCTGGGAGGCGACAAAAGGCCGGCGGCCACGAAAAAGGCCGGCCAGGCAAAAAAGAAAAAGGAATTCGGC
AGTGGAGAGGGCAGAGGAAGTCTGCTAACATGCGGTGACGTCGAGGAGAATCCTGGCCCAGTGAGCAAGG
GCGAGGAGCTGTTCACCGGGGTGGTGCCCATCCTGGTCGAGCTGGACGGCGACGTAAACGGCCACAAGTT
CAGCGTGTCCGGCGAGGGCGAGGGCGATGCCACCTACGGCAAGCTGACCCTGAAGTTCATCTGCACCACC
GGCAAGCTGCCCGTGCCCTGGCCCACCCTCGTGACCACCCTGACCTACGGCGTGCAGTGCTTCAGCCGCT
ACCCCGACCACATGAAGCAGCACGACTTCTTCAAGTCCGCCATGCCCGAAGGCTACGTCCAGGAGCGCAC
CATCTTCTTCAAGGACGACGGCAACTACAAGACCCGCGCCGAGGTGAAGTTCGAGGGCGACACCCTGGTG
AACCGCATCGAGCTGAAGGGCATCGACTTCAAGGAGGACGGCAACATCCTGGGGCACAAGCTGGAGTACA
ACTACAACAGCCACAACGTCTATATCATGGCCGACAAGCAGAAGAACGGCATCAAGGTGAACTTCAAGAT
CCGCCACAACATCGAGGACGGCAGCGTGCAGCTCGCCGACCACTACCAGCAGAACACCCCCATCGGCGAC
GGCCCCGTGCTGCTGCCCGACAACCACTACCTGAGCACCCAGTCCGCCCTGAGCAAAGACCCCAACGAGA
AGCGCGATCACATGGTCCTGCTGGAGTTCGTGACCGCCGCCGGGATCACTCTCGGCATGGACGAGCTGTA
CAAGGAATTCTAACTAGAGCTCGCTGATCAGCCTCGACTGTGCCTTCTAGTTGCCAGCCATCTGTTGTTT
GCCCCTCCCCCGTGCCTTCCTTGACCCTGGAAGGTGCCACTCCCACTGTCCTTTCCTAATAAAATGAGGA
AATTGCATCGCATTGTCTGAGTAGGTGTCATTCTATTCTGGGGGGTGGGGTGGGGCAGGACAGCAAGGGG
GAGGATTGGGAAGAGAATAGCAGGCATGCTGGGGAGCGGCCGCAGGAACCCCTAGTGATGGAGTTGGCCA
CTCCCTCTCTGCGCGCTCGCTCGCTCACTGAGGCCGGGCGACCAAAGGTCGCCCGACGCCCGGGCTTTGC
CCGGGCGGCCTCAGTGAGCGAGCGAGCGCGCAGCTGCCTGCAGGGGCGCCTGATGCGGTATTTTCTCCTT
ACGCATCTGTGCGGTATTTCACACCGCATA
[95 nt withheld, positions 6751-6845]
T
[46 nt withheld, positions 6847-6892]
C
[141 nt withheld, positions 6894-7034]
CCTTTGACGTTGGAGTCCACGTTCTTT
[37 nt withheld, positions 7062-7098]
ACTCTATCTCGGGCTATTCTTTTGATTTATAAGGGATTTTGCCGATTTCGGTCTATTGGTTAAAAAATGA
GCTGATTTAACAAAAATTTAACGCGAATTTTAACAAAATATTAACGTTTACAATTTTATGGTGCACTCTC
AGTACAATCTGCTCTGATGCCGCATAGTTAAGCCAGCCCCGACACCCGCCAACACCCGCTGACGCGCCCT
GACGGGCTTGTCTGCTCCCGGCATCCGCTTACAGACAAGCTGTGACCGTCTCCGGGAGCTGCATGTGTCA
GAGGTTTTCACCGTCATCACCGAAACGCGCGAGACGAAAGGGCCTCGTGATACGCCTATTTTTATAGGTT
AATGTCATGATAATAATGGTTTCTTAGACGTCAGGTGGCACTTTTCGGGGAAATGTGCGCGGAACCCCTA
TTTGTTTATTTTTCTAAATACATTCAAATATGTATCCGCTCATGAGACAATAACCCTGATAAATGCTTCA
ATAATATTGAAAAAGGAAGAGTATGAGTATTCAACATTTCCGTGTCGCCCTTATTCCCTTTTTTGCGGCA
TTTTGCCTTCCTGTTTTTGCTCACCCAGAAACGCTGGTGAAAGTAAAAGATGCTGAAGATCAGTTGGGTG
CACGAGTGGGTTACATCGAACTGGATCTCAACAGCGGTAAGATCCTTGAGAGTTTTCGCCCCGAAGAACG
TTTTCCAATGATGAGCACTTTTAAAGTTCTGCTATGTGGCGCGGTATTATCCCGTATTGACGCCGGGCAA
GAGCAACTCGGTCGCCGCATACACTATTCTCAGAATGACTTGGTTGAGTACTCACCAGTCACAGAAAAGC
ATCTTACGGATGGCATGACAGTAAGAGAATTATGCAGTGCTGCCATAACCATGAGTGATAACACTGCGGC
CAACTTACTTCTGACAACGATCGGAGGACCGAAGGAGCTAACCGCTTTTTTGCACAACATGGGGGATCAT
GTAACTCGCCTTGATCGTTGGGAACCGGAGCTGAATGAAGCCATACCAAACGACGAGCGTGACACCACGA
TGCCTGTAGCAATGGCAACAACGTTGCGCAAACTATTAACTGGCGAACTACTTACTCTAGCTTCCCGGCA
ACAATTAATAGACTGGATGGAGGCGGATAAAGTTGCAGGACCACTTCTGCGCTCGGCCCTTCCGGCTGGC
TGGTTTATTGCTGATAAATCTGGAGCCGGTGAGCGTGGAAGCCGCGGTATCATTGCAGCACTGGGGCCAG
ATGGTAAGCCCTCCCGTATCGTAGTTATCTACACGACGGGGAGTCAGGCAACTATGGATGAACGAAATAG
ACAGATCGCTGAGATAGGTGCCTCACTGATTAAGCATTGGTAACTGTCAGACCAAGTTTACTCATATATA
CTTTAGATTGATTTAAAACTTCATTTTTAATTTAAAAGGATCTAGGTGAAGATCCTTTTTGATAATCTCA
TGACCAAAATCCCTTAACGTGAGTTTTCGTTCCACTGAGCGTCAGACCCCGTAGAAAAGATCAAAGGATC
TTCTTGAGATCCTTTTTTTCTGCGCGTAATCTGCTGCTTGCAAACAAAAAAACCACCGCTACCAGCGGTG
GTTTGTTTGCCGGATCAAGAGCTACCAACTCTTTTTCCGAAGGTAACTGGCTTCAGCAGAGCGCAGATAC
CAAATACTGTTCTTCTAGTGTAGCCGTAGTTAGGCCACCACTTCAAGAACTCTGTAGCACCGCCTACATA
CCTCGCTCTGCTAATCCTGTTACCAGTGGCTGCTGCCAGTGGCGATAAGTCGTGTCTTACCGGGTTGGAC
TCAAGACGATAGTTACCGGATAAGGCGCAGCGGTCGGGCTGAACGGGGGGTTCGTGCACACAGCCCAGCT
TGGAGCGAACGACCTACACCGAACTGAGATACCTACAGCGTGAGCTATGAGAAAGCGCCACGCTTCCCGA
AGGGAGAAAGGCGGACAGGTATCCGGTAAGCGGCAGGGTCGGAACAGGAGAGCGCACGAGGGAGCTTCCA
GGGGGAAACGCCTGGTATCTTTATAGTCCTGTCGGGTTTCGCCACCTCTGACTTGAGCGTCGATTTTTGT
GATGCTCGTCAGGGGGGCGGAGCCTATGGAAAAACGCCAGCAACGCGGCCTTTTTACGGTTCCTGGCCTT
TTGCTGGCCTTTTGCTCACATGT
