>Addgene plasmid #106096 | px458_2A_GFP_sgRNA_TIAL1 | addgene partial sequence | sequence record 203308 | Addgene Partial NGS Result
CGGGGCGGGGCGAGGCGGAGAGGTGCGGCGGCAGCCAATCAGAGCGGCGCGCTCCGAAAGTTTCCTTTTA
TGGCGAGGCGGCGGCGGCGGCGGCCCTATAAAAAGCGAAGCGCGCGGCGGGCGGGAGTCGCTGCGCGCTG
CCTTCGCCCCGTGCCCCGCTCCGCCGCCGCCTCGCGCCGCCCGCCCCGGCTCTGACTGACCGCGTTACTC
CCACAGGTGAGCGGGCGGGACGGCCCTTCTCCTCCGGGCTGTAATTAGCTGAGCAAGAGGTAAGGGTTTA
AGGGATGGTTGGTTGGTGGGGTATTAATGTTTAATTACCTGGAGCACCTGCCTGAAATCACTTTTTTTCA
GGTTGGACCGGTGCCACCATGGACTATAAGGACCACGACGGAGACTACAAGGATCATGATATTGATTACA
AAGACGATGACGATAAGATGGCCCCAAAGAAGAAGCGGAAGGTCGGTATCCACGGAGTCCCAGCAGCCGA
CAAGAAGTACAGCATCGGCCTGGACATCGGCACCAACTCTGTGGGCTGGGCCGTGATCACCGACGAGTAC
AAGGTGCCCAGCAAGAAATTCAAGGTGCTGGGCAACACCGACCGGCACAGCATCAAGAAGAACCTGATCG
GAGCCCTGCTGTTCGACAGCGGCGAAACAGCCGAGGCCACCCGGCTGAAGAGAACCGCCAGAAGAAGATA
CACCAGACGGAAGAACCGGATCTGCTATCTGCAAGAGATCTTCAGCAACGAGATGGCCAAGGTGGACGAC
AGCTTCTTCCACAGACTGGAAGAGTCCTTCCTGGTGGAAGAGGATAAGAAGCACGAGCGGCACCCCATCT
TCGGCAACATCGTGGACGAGGTGGCCTACCACGAGAAGTACCCCACCATCTACCACCTGAGAAAGAAACT
GGTGGACAGCACCGACAAGGCCGACCTGCGGCTGATCTATCTGGCCCTGGCCCACATGATCAAGTTCCGG
GGCCACTTCCTGATCGAGGGCGACCTGAACCCCGACAACAGCGACGTGGACAAGCTGTTCATCCAGCTGG
TGCAGACCTACAACCAGCTGTTCGAGGAAAACCCCATCAACGCCAGCGGCGTGGACGCCAAGGCCATCCT
GTCTGCCAGACTGAGCAAGAGCAGACGGCTGGAAAATCTGATCGCCCAGCTGCCCGGCGAGAAGAAGAAT
GGCCTGTTCGGAAACCTGATTGCCCTGAGCCTGGGCCTGACCCCCAACTTCAAGAGCAACTTCGACCTGG
CCGAGGATGCCAAACTGCAGCTGAGCAAGGACACCTACGACGACGACCTGGACAACCTGCTGGCCCAGAT
CGGCGACCAGTACGCCGACCTGTTTCTGGCCGCCAAGAACCTGTCCGACGCCATCCTGCTGAGCGACATC
CTGAGAGTGAACACCGAGATCACCAAGGCCCCCCTGAGCGCCTCTATGATCAAGAGATACGACGAGCACC
ACCAGGACCTGACCCTGCTGAAAGCTCTCGTGCGGCAGCAGCTGCCTGAGAAGTACAAAGAGATTTTCTT
CGACCAGAGCAAGAACGGCTACGCCGGCTACATTGACGGCGGAGCCAGCCAGGAAGAGTTCTACAAGTTC
ATCAAGCCCATCCTGGAAAAGATGGACGGCACCGAGGAACTGCTCGTGAAGCTGAACAGAGAGGACCTGC
TGCGGAAGCAGCGGACCTTCGACAACGGCAGCATCCCCCACCAGATCCACCTGGGAGAGCTGCACGCCAT
TCTGCGGCGGCAGGAAGATTTTTACCCATTCCTGAAGGACAACCGGGAAAAGATCGAGAAGATCCTGACC
TTCCGCATCCCCTACTACGTGGGCCCTCTGGCCAGGGGAAACAGCAGATTCGCCTGGATGACCAGAAAGA
GCGAGGAAACCATCACCCCCTGGAACTTCGAGGAAGTGGTGGACAAGGGCGCTTCCGCCCAGAGCTTCAT
CGAGCGGATGACCAACTTCGATAAGAACCTGCCCAACGAGAAGGTGCTGCCCAAGCACAGCCTGCTGTAC
GAGTACTTCACCGTGTATAACGAGCTGACCAAAGTGAAATACGTGACCGAGGGAATGAGAAAGCCCGCCT
TCCTGAGCGGCGAGCAGAAAAAGGCCATCGTGGACCTGCTGTTCAAGACCAACCGGAAAGTGACCGTGAA
GCAGCTGAAAGAGGACTACTTCAAGAAAATCGAGTGCTTCGACTCCGTGGAAATCTCCGGCGTGGAAGAT
CGGTTCAACGCCTCCCTGGGCACATACCACGATCTGCTGAAAATTATCAAGGACAAGGACTTCCTGGACA
ATGAGGAAAACGAGGACATTCTGGAAGATATCGTGCTGACCCTGACACTGTTTGAGGACAGAGAGATGAT
CGAGGAACGGCTGAAAACCTATGCCCACCTGTTCGACGACAAAGTGATGAAGCAGCTGAAGCGGCGGAGA
TACACCGGCTGGGGCAGGCTGAGCCGGAAGCTGATCAACGGCATCCGGGACAAGCAGTCCGGCAAGACAA
TCCTGGATTTCCTGAAGTCCGACGGCTTCGCCAACAGAAACTTCATGCAGCTGATCCACGACGACAGCCT
GACCTTTAAAGAGGACATCCAGAAAGCCCAGGTGTCCGGCCAGGGCGATAGCCTGCACGAGCACATTGCC
AATCTGGCCGGCAGCCCCGCCATTAAGAAGGGCATCCTGCAGACAGTGAAGGTGGTGGACGAGCTCGTGA
AAGTGATGGGCCGGCACAAGCCCGAGAACATCGTGATCGAAATGGCCAGAGAGAACCAGACCACCCAGAA
GGGACAGAAGAACAGCCGCGAGAGAATGAAGCGGATCGAAGAGGGCATCAAAGAGCTGGGCAGCCAGATC
CTGAAAGAACACCCCGTGGAAAACACCCAGCTGCAGAACGAGAAGCTGTACCTGTACTACCTGCAGAATG
GGCGGGATATGTACGTGGACCAGGAACTGGACATCAACCGGCTGTCCGACTACGATGTGGACCATATCGT
GCCTCAGAGCTTTCTGAAGGACGACTCCATCGACAACAAGGTGCTGACCAGAAGCGACAAGAACCGGGGC
AAGAGCGACAACGTGCCCTCCGAAGAGGTCGTGAAGAAGATGAAGAACTACTGGCGGCAGCTGCTGAACG
CCAAGCTGATTACCCAGAGAAAGTTCGACAATCTGACCAAGGCCGAGAGAGGCGGCCTGAGCGAACTGGA
TAAGGCCGGCTTCATCAAGAGACAGCTGGTGGAAACCCGGCAGATCACAAAGCACGTGGCACAGATCCTG
GACTCCCGGATGAACACTAAGTACGACGAGAATGACAAGCTGATCCGGGAAGTGAAAGTGATCACCCTGA
AGTCCAAGCTGGTGTCCGATTTCCGGAAGGATTTCCAGTTTTACAAAGTGCGCGAGATCAACAACTACCA
CCACGCCCACGACGCCTACCTGAACGCCGTCGTGGGAACCGCCCTGATCAAAAAGTACCCTAAGCTGGAA
AGCGAGTTCGTGTACGGCGACTACAAGGTGTACGACGTGCGGAAGATGATCGCCAAGAGCGAGCAGGAAA
TCGGCAAGGCTACCGCCAAGTACTTCTTCTACAGCAACATCATGAACTTTTTCAAGACCGAGATTACCCT
GGCCAACGGCGAGATCCGGAAGCGGCCTCTGATCGAGACAAACGGCGAAACCGGGGAGATCGTGTGGGAT
AAGGGCCGGGATTTTGCCACCGTGCGGAAAGTGCTGAGCATGCCCCAAGTGAATATCGTGAAAAAGACCG
AGGTGCAGACAGGCGGCTTCAGCAAAGAGTCTATCCTGCCCAAGAGGAACAGCGATAAGCTGATCGCCAG
AAAGAAGGACTGGGACCCTAAGAAGTACGGCGGCTTCGACAGCCCCACCGTGGCCTATTCTGTGCTGGTG
GTGGCCAAAGTGGAAAAGGGCAAGTCCAAGAAACTGAAGAGTGTGAAAGAGCTGCTGGGGATCACCATCA
TGGAAAGAAGCAGCTTCGAGAAGAATCCCATCGACTTTCTGGAAGCCAAGGGCTACAAAGAAGTGAAAAA
GGACCTGATCATCAAGCTGCCTAAGTACTCCCTGTTCGAGCTGGAAAACGGCCGGAAGAGAATGCTGGCC
TCTGCCGGCGAACTGCAGAAGGGAAACGAACTGGCCCTGCCCTCCAAATATGTGAACTTCCTGTACCTGG
CCAGCCACTATGAGAAGCTGAAGGGCTCCCCCGAGGATAATGAGCAGAAACAGCTGTTTGTGGAACAGCA
CAAGCACTACCTGGACGAGATCATCGAGCAGATCAGCGAGTTCTCCAAGAGAGTGATCCTGGCCGACGCT
AATCTGGACAAAGTGCTGTCCGCCTACAACAAGCACCGGGATAAGCCCATCAGAGAGCAGGCCGAGAATA
TCATCCACCTGTTTACCCTGACCAATCTGGGAGCCCCTGCCGCCTTCAAGTACTTTGACACCACCATCGA
CCGGAAGAGGTACACCAGCACCAAAGAGGTGCTGGACGCCACCCTGATCCACCAGAGCATCACCGGCCTG
TACGAGACACGGATCGACCTGTCTCAGCTGGGAGGCGACAAAAGGCCGGCGGCCACGAAAAAGGCCGGCC
AGGCAAAAAAGAAAAAGGAATTCGGCAGTGGAGAGGGCAGAGGAAGTCTGCTAACATGCGGTGACGTCGA
GGAGAATCCTGGCCCAGTGAGCAAGGGCGAGGAGCTGTTCACCGGGGTGGTGCCCATCCTGGTCGAGCTG
GACGGCGACGTAAACGGCCACAAGTTCAGCGTGTCCGGCGAGGGCGAGGGCGATGCCACCTACGGCAAGC
TGACCCTGAAGTTCATCTGCACCACCGGCAAGCTGCCCGTGCCCTGGCCCACCCTCGTGACCACCCTGAC
CTACGGCGTGCAGTGCTTCAGCCGCTACCCCGACCACATGAAGCAGCACGACTTCTTCAAGTCCGCCATG
CCCGAAGGCTACGTCCAGGAGCGCACCATCTTCTTCAAGGACGACGGCAACTACAAGACCCGCGCCGAGG
TGAAGTTCGAGGGCGACACCCTGGTGAACCGCATCGAGCTGAAGGGCATCGACTTCAAGGAGGACGGCAA
CATCCTGGGGCACAAGCTGGAGTACAACTACAACAGCCACAACGTCTATATCATGGCCGACAAGCAGAAG
AACGGCATCAAGGTGAACTTCAAGATCCGCCACAACATCGAGGACGGCAGCGTGCAGCTCGCCGACCACT
ACCAGCAGAACACCCCCATCGGCGACGGCCCCGTGCTGCTGCCCGACAACCACTACCTGAGCACCCAGTC
CGCCCTGAGCAAAGACCCCAACGAGAAGCGCGATCACATGGTCCTGCTGGAGTTCGTGACCGCCGCCGGG
ATCACTCTCGGCATGGACGAGCTGTACAAGGAATTCTAACTAGAGCTCGCTGATCAGCCTCGACTGTGCC
TTCTAGTTGCCAGCCATCTGTTGTTTGCCCCTCCCCCGTGCCTTCCTTGACCCTGGAAGGTGCCACTCCC
ACTGTCCTTTCCTAATAAAATGAGGAAATTGCATCGCATTGTCTGAGTAGGTGTCATTCTATTCTGGGGG
GTGGGGTGGGGCAGGACAGCAAGGGGGAGGATTGGGAAGAGAATAGCAGGCATGCTGGGGAGCGGCCGCA
GGAACCCCTAGTGATGGAGTTGGCCACTCCCTCTCTGCGCGCTCGCTCGCTCACTGAGGCCGGGCGACCA
AAGGTCGCCCGACGCCCGGGCTTTGCCCGGGCGGCCTCAGTGAGCGAGCGAGCGCGCAGCTGCCTGCAGG
GGCGCCTGATGCGGTATTTTCTCCTTACGCATCTGTGCGGTATTTCACACCGCATA
[95 nt withheld, positions 5867-5961]
T
[46 nt withheld, positions 5963-6008]
C
[141 nt withheld, positions 6010-6150]
CCTTTGACGTTGGAGTCCACGTTCTTT
[37 nt withheld, positions 6178-6214]
ACTCTATCTCGGGCTATTCTTTTGATTTATAAGGGATTTTGCCGATTTCGGTCTATTGGTTAAAAAATGA
GCTGATTTAACAAAAATTTAACGCGAATTTTAACAAAATATTAACGTTTACAATTTTATGGTGCACTCTC
AGTACAATCTGCTCTGATGCCGCATAGTTAAGCCAGCCCCGACACCCGCCAACACCCGCTGACGCGCCCT
GACGGGCTTGTCTGCTCCCGGCATCCGCTTACAGACAAGCTGTGACCGTCTCCGGGAGCTGCATGTGTCA
GAGGTTTTCACCGTCATCACCGAAACGCGCGAGACGAAAGGGCCTCGTGATACGCCTATTTTTATAGGTT
AATGTCATGATAATAATGGTTTCTTAGACGTCAGGTGGCACTTTTCGGGGAAATGTGCGCGGAACCCCTA
TTTGTTTATTTTTCTAAATACATTCAAATATGTATCCGCTCATGAGACAATAACCCTGATAAATGCTTCA
ATAATATTGAAAAAGGAAGAGTATGAGTATTCAACATTTCCGTGTCGCCCTTATTCCCTTTTTTGCGGCA
TTTTGCCTTCCTGTTTTTGCTCACCCAGAAACGCTGGTGAAAGTAAAAGATGCTGAAGATCAGTTGGGTG
CACGAGTGGGTTACATCGAACTGGATCTCAACAGCGGTAAGATCCTTGAGAGTTTTCGCCCCGAAGAACG
TTTTCCAATGATGAGCACTTTTAAAGTTCTGCTATGTGGCGCGGTATTATCCCGTATTGACGCCGGGCAA
GAGCAACTCGGTCGCCGCATACACTATTCTCAGAATGACTTGGTTGAGTACTCACCAGTCACAGAAAAGC
ATCTTACGGATGGCATGACAGTAAGAGAATTATGCAGTGCTGCCATAACCATGAGTGATAACACTGCGGC
CAACTTACTTCTGACAACGATCGGAGGACCGAAGGAGCTAACCGCTTTTTTGCACAACATGGGGGATCAT
GTAACTCGCCTTGATCGTTGGGAACCGGAGCTGAATGAAGCCATACCAAACGACGAGCGTGACACCACGA
TGCCTGTAGCAATGGCAACAACGTTGCGCAAACTATTAACTGGCGAACTACTTACTCTAGCTTCCCGGCA
ACAATTAATAGACTGGATGGAGGCGGATAAAGTTGCAGGACCACTTCTGCGCTCGGCCCTTCCGGCTGGC
TGGTTTATTGCTGATAAATCTGGAGCCGGTGAGCGTGGAAGCCGCGGTATCATTGCAGCACTGGGGCCAG
ATGGTAAGCCCTCCCGTATCGTAGTTATCTACACGACGGGGAGTCAGGCAACTATGGATGAACGAAATAG
ACAGATCGCTGAGATAGGTGCCTCACTGATTAAGCATTGGTAACTGTCAGACCAAGTTTACTCATATATA
CTTTAGATTGATTTAAAACTTCATTTTTAATTTAAAAGGATCTAGGTGAAGATCCTTTTTGATAATCTCA
TGACCAAAATCCCTTAACGTGAGTTTTCGTTCCACTGAGCGTCAGACCCCGTAGAAAAGATCAAAGGATC
TTCTTGAGATCCTTTTTTTCTGCGCGTAATCTGCTGCTTGCAAACAAAAAAACCACCGCTACCAGCGGTG
GTTTGTTTGCCGGATCAAGAGCTACCAACTCTTTTTCCGAAGGTAACTGGCTTCAGCAGAGCGCAGATAC
CAAATACTGTTCTTCTAGTGTAGCCGTAGTTAGGCCACCACTTCAAGAACTCTGTAGCACCGCCTACATA
CCTCGCTCTGCTAATCCTGTTACCAGTGGCTGCTGCCAGTGGCGATAAGTCGTGTCTTACCGGGTTGGAC
TCAAGACGATAGTTACCGGATAAGGCGCAGCGGTCGGGCTGAACGGGGGGTTCGTGCACACAGCCCAGCT
TGGAGCGAACGACCTACACCGAACTGAGATACCTACAGCGTGAGCTATGAGAAAGCGCCACGCTTCCCGA
AGGGAGAAAGGCGGACAGGTATCCGGTAAGCGGCAGGGTCGGAACAGGAGAGCGCACGAGGGAGCTTCCA
GGGGGAAACGCCTGGTATCTTTATAGTCCTGTCGGGTTTCGCCACCTCTGACTTGAGCGTCGATTTTTGT
GATGCTCGTCAGGGGGGCGGAGCCTATGGAAAAACGCCAGCAACGCGGCCTTTTTACGGTTCCTGGCCTT
TTGCTGGCCTTTTGCTCACATGTGAGGGCCTATTTCCCATGATTCCTTCATATTTGCATATACGATACAA
GGCTGTTAGAGAGATAATTGGAATTAATTTGACTGTAAACACAAAGATATTAGTACAAAATACGTGACGT
AGAAAGTAATAATTTCTTGGGTAGTTTGCAGTTTTAAAATTATGTTTTAAAATGGACTATCATATGCTTA
CCGTAACTTGAAAGTATTTCGATTTCTTGGCTTTATATATCTTGTGGAAAGGACGAAACACCGAAATCAG
CATTTGCCCCCTTGTTTTAGAGCTAGAAATAGCAAGTTAAAATAAGGCTAGTCCGTTATCAACTTGAAAA
AGTGGCACCGAGTCGGTGCTTTTTTGTTTTAGAGCTAGAAATAGCAAGTTAAAATAAGGCTAGTCCGTTT
TTAGCGCGTGCGCCAATTCTGCAGACAAATGGCTCTAGAGGTACCCGTTACATAACTTACGGTAAATGGC
CCGCCTGGCTGACCGCCCAACGACCCCCGCCCATTGACGTCAATAGTAACGCCAATAGGGACTTTCCATT
GACGTCAATGGGTGGAGTATTTACGGTAAACTGCCCACTTGGCAGTACATCAAGTGTATCATATGCCAAG
TACGCCCCCTATTGACGTCAATGACGGTAAATGGCCCGCCTGGCATTGTGCCCAGTACATGACCTTATGG
GACTTTCCTACTTGGCAGTACATCTACGTATTAGTCATCGCTATTACCATGGTCGAGGTGAGCCCCACGT
TCTGCTTCACTCTCCCCATCTCCCCCCCCTCCCCACCCCCAATTTTGTATTTATTTATTTTTTAATTATT
TTGTGCAGCGATGGGGGCGGGGGGGGGGG
